Addgene plasmid #115510: pOPS0379
Purpose: Suitable for experiments in environments where there is no antibiotic selection present. Symbiosis-induced nifH promoter from Rhizobium leguminosarum biovar vicia 3841 (Rlv3841pNifH) expressing sfGFP
Depositing lab: Philip Poole. Depositing organization: University of Oxford. Publication: A Bacterial Expression Vector Archive (BEVA) for Flexible Modular Assembly of Golden Gate-Compatible Vectors. Geddes BA, Mendoza-Suarez MA, Poole PS. Front Microbiol. 2019 Jan 14;9:3345. doi: 10.3389/fmicb.2018.03345. eCollection 2018. PubMed 30692983.
Backbone
  Vector backbone: pOGG026
  Vector type: Bacterial Expression
Growth in bacteria
  Bacterial resistance: Kanamycin, 50 μg/mL
  Growth temperature: 37°C
  Growth strain: DH5alpha
  Copy number: Low Copy
Gene/Insert
  Gene/Insert name: Rlv3841pNifH(pOGG082) sfGFP (pOGG037) and T-pharma (pOGG003) assembled in pOGG026
  Species: Synthetic
  Mutation: Domesticated for Golden Gate cloning
  Cloning method: Unknown
Terms and licenses: Academic/Nonprofit Terms; Industry Terms: Not Available to Industry
Depositor comments: Please visit https://www.biorxiv.org/content/early/2018/08/16/392423 for bioRxiv preprint.
How to cite: pOPS0379 was a gift from Philip Poole (Addgene plasmid # 115510 ; http://n2t.net/addgene:115510 ; RRID:Addgene_115510)
