[The description below was written by a language model from this plasmid's Addgene catalogue record and pLannotate feature annotations shown in this document.]
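Description:
pOPS0379 is a low-copy, broad-host-range bacterial expression plasmid of 7,668 nt, assembled by Golden Gate modular cloning in the pOGG026 backbone from the Bacterial Expression Vector Archive (BEVA) system. Its replication functions are of the IncP (RK2) type: an oriV origin together with the trfA gene, whose product binds and activates oriV. An IncP oriT allows the plasmid to be mobilised by conjugation from E. coli into other Gram-negative hosts such as rhizobia when transfer functions are supplied in trans. Selection is by kanamycin resistance, conferred by aphA1 (nptI). The backbone also carries the RK2 par region, annotated as parA, parB, parD and parE. ParD and ParE form a toxin-antitoxin addiction system that kills plasmid-free segregants, and the other par genes contribute to plasmid partition. This stable inheritance explains why the plasmid is described as suitable for environments where antibiotic selection cannot be applied. Short annotated fragments of a Tn5 transposase gene and a CloDF13 origin appear to be backbone remnants or partial matches rather than functional elements.

The payload is a reporter cassette built from three domesticated modules: the symbiosis-induced nifH promoter from Rhizobium leguminosarum biovar viciae 3841, the superfolder GFP coding sequence, and a terminator module named T-pharma. The promoter itself is not annotated in the feature table, but presumably lies in the unannotated stretch upstream of sfGFP. The sfGFP gene is followed by rrnB T1 and lambda t0 terminators, and a further reverse-oriented rrnB T1 terminator lies upstream, which should insulate the cassette from read-through transcription. Because nifH is induced during symbiosis, the construct serves as a fluorescent reporter of nifH promoter activity in rhizobia, for example during association with a host plant where antibiotics are absent.
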