Features (pLannotate 1.2.2; 14 found; start..end, strand, type, name):
    276..362     -  terminator     rrnB T1 terminator: Escherichia coli rrnB; transcription terminator T1 from the E. coli rrnB gene
   1102..1815    +  CDS            superfolder GFP: GFP variant that folds robustly even when fused to poorly folded proteins (Pédelacq et al., 2006)
   1832..1918    +  terminator     rrnB T1 terminator: Escherichia coli rrnB; transcription terminator T1 from the E. coli rrnB gene
   2011..2105    +  terminator     lambda t0 terminator: transcription terminator from phage lambda
   2215..3027    +  CDS            aphA1: KKA1_ECOLX - Also known as nptI. Protein inferred from homology: Swiss-Prot protein existence level 3. Resistance to kanamycin and structurally-related aminoglycosides, including amikacin. From Escherichia coli.
   3181..3289    +  oriT           oriT: incP origin of transfer
   3350..4498    -  CDS            trfA: trans-acting replication protein that binds to and activates oriV
   4550..4831    -  CDS            tnpA (fragment): TN5P_ECOLX - Also known as tnp. Experimental evidence at protein level: Swiss-Prot protein existence level 1. Mediates transposition of transposon Tn5 by a 'cut and paste' mechanism. First, the monomeric transposase binds the 19 bp inverted DNA repeats flanking the transposon. Then, dimerization of the DNA- bound transposase creates a synaptic DNA complex. After nicking of the first DNA strand, excision of the transposon proceeds through a series of intermediates. The transposase then mediates the insertion of the transposon at a new site by strand transfer. The activity of the wild- type tran
   4891..5422    -  rep_origin     oriV: incP origin of replication
   5478..5513    -  rep_origin     CloDF13 ori (fragment): Plasmids containing the CloDF13 (CDF) origin of replication can be propagated in E. coli cells that contain additional plasmids with compatible origins.
   5637..5945    -  CDS            parE: PARE_ECOLX - Experimental evidence at protein level: Swiss-Prot protein existence level 1. Toxin component of a type II toxin-antitoxin (TA) system involved in plasmid partition. Acts by inhibiting DNA gyrase, converting supercoiled plasmid DNA into a singly cleaved linear form in an ATP-dependent fashion. To do so it probably interacts with one of the gyrase subunits. Gyrase inhibition is prevented by antitoxin ParD, and is reversed in vitro by incubation with ParD. In cells that have lost the plasmid filamentation and growth inhibition occur; this is suppressed when ParD is supplied in trans
   5945..6193    -  CDS            parD: PARD_ECOLX - Experimental evidence at protein level: Swiss-Prot protein existence level 1. Antitoxin component of a type II toxin-antitoxin (TA) system involved in plasmid partition. Inhibits the anti-DNA gyrase activity of toxin ParE; reverses and restores gyrase catalytic activity in vitro. The parDE operon alone is capable of stabilizing an RK2-derived minireplicon under defined growth conditions in several different Gram- negative bacteria. It does so by the post-segregational killing (PSK) of plasmid-free cells, also referred to as a plasmid addiction system. Binds its own promoter, autor
   6322..7164    +  CDS            parB: PARB4_ECOLX - Protein predicted: Swiss-Prot protein existence level 4. Involved in plasmid partition. From Escherichia coli.
   7128..116     +  CDS            parA (across the origin): PARA4_ECOLX - Protein inferred from homology: Swiss-Prot protein existence level 3. Involved in plasmid partition. From Escherichia coli.
>Addgene plasmid #115510 | pOPS0379 | addgene full sequence | sequence record 224287 | Addgene NGS Result
GCATCATCACGCTTCGCTCCGGCGGATCGAGCATTGCCAAGACGGCCAAGCTGGTCGGATGCAGCCCGAG
CCAGGTCAAACGAGTGTGGGCGGCCTGGAACGCGCAGCAGCAAAAATAAAGCCGGGCAGTGCCCGGCTTT
TCTCACCTTTTCGCGTCCCGCAGGGCCGCTGCGAGCGCCCTACCTAGATCCTCGCTTTCCCCCTCGGTGT
AGTCCGGCCAGGGCACGAAGGGCGCGGATGCGAACCTGTTGAGCAGGTCAGATCTAGGGCGGCGGATTTG
TCCTACTCAGGAGAGCGTTCACCGACAAACAACAGATAAAACGAAAGGCCCAGTCTTTCGACTGAGCCTT
TCGTTTTATTTGATGCCTGCCGAATTCGGATCCGGAGTCGATGCTGACCGCCTGATCGCCACAATAGACG
ACATCCGATACGATTCTCCGCTTAGCGATCTCGGCTTTATCTTCCACGCGATTAACGTTGAACACATGCT
TCGGCGAATTGACGGAACTTGAAGGAGATCACCCGCTATCGCAGCGGGGACTTCAACACGCCTGCAACTG
GTAACCCGTGCATCGCCGCGGAACGAGGCCGATGGGTTCGCTGCCACTTTGAAATGTCGTGCTTCTGGAG
CGAGACTTATATGAACATTTGCCATCGCTCGCGCCCAGACGCCGCGTCAATGACGTCTTCCTCGTGAAGT
GGATCGCTAGCCGTGGCGTAGTCGAGTGACATGGCGCTTGATCATCGCCGGAAACAGCCCTTTGCGGCAA
GTGATCAGAATTCGTTACTGCTGGTCTGGTGATGGGATACAGGCTGTTCGAACAATGGTCCTAGAAGCTA
CACATGGATAAATGAGACATCCTGTCGGCTGGTCAGATATTCGACATTGTCATCACCTTTGTCGGTTACG
TGACAAGCGTTCCTGTTCTCAATCCCGCATCTTTGCGCCCACATAACTGGAATCGCAGTAAATTATTGTT
CGTCATCTCTATCGGCCTGCTTGGCACGAATCTTGTGAGCTATAGCGAGGCAGCGGAACGGCCTCCGCAT
CCACGTTGCGGGATAACCGCATTGCCTCGAACACATGAAGGAACGCCAAAAATGCGTAAAGGCGAAGAGC
TGTTCACTGGTGTCGTCCCTATTCTGGTGGAACTGGATGGTGATGTCAACGGTCATAAGTTTTCCGTGCG
TGGCGAGGGTGAAGGTGACGCAACTAATGGTAAACTGACGCTGAAGTTCATCTGTACTACTGGTAAACTG
CCGGTACCTTGGCCGACTCTGGTAACGACGCTGACTTATGGTGTTCAGTGCTTTGCTCGTTATCCGGACC
ATATGAAGCAGCATGACTTCTTCAAGTCCGCCATGCCGGAAGGCTATGTGCAGGAACGCACGATTTCCTT
TAAGGATGACGGCACGTACAAAACGCGTGCGGAAGTGAAATTTGAAGGCGATACCCTGGTAAACCGCATT
GAGCTGAAAGGCATTGACTTTAAAGAAGATGGCAATATCCTGGGCCATAAGCTGGAATACAATTTTAACA
GCCACAATGTTTACATCACCGCCGATAAACAAAAAAATGGCATTAAAGCGAATTTTAAAATTCGCCACAA
CGTTGAGGATGGCAGCGTGCAGCTGGCTGATCACTACCAGCAAAACACTCCAATCGGTGATGGTCCTGTT
CTGCTGCCAGACAATCACTATCTGAGCACGCAAAGCGTTCTGTCTAAAGATCCGAACGAGAAACGCGATC
ATATGGTTCTGCTGGAGTTCGTAACCGCAGCGGGCATCACGCATGGTATGGATGAACTGTACAAATGAGC
TTCCCAGGCATCAAATAAAACGAAAGGCTCAGTCGAAAGACTGGGCCTTTCGTTTTATCTGTTGTTTGTC
GGTGAACGCTCTCCTGAGTAGGACAAATCCGCCGGGAGCGGATTTGAACGTTGCGAAGCAACGGCCCGGA
GGGTGGCGGGCAGGACGCCCGCCATAAACTGCCAGGGAATTCCGCTCTTGGACTCCTGTTGATAGATCCA
GTAATGACCTCAGAACTCCATCTGGATTTGTTCAGAACGCTCGGTTGCCGCCGGGCGTTTTTTATTGGTG
AGAATCCAGGCAATTGTGTCTCAAAATCTCTGATGTTACATTGCACAAGATAAAAATATATCATCATGAA
CAATAAAACTGTCTGCTTACATAAACAGTAATACAAGGGGTGTTATGAGCCATATTCAGCGTGAAACGAG
CTGTAGCCGTCCGCGTCTGAACAGCAACATGGATGCGGATCTGTATGGCTATAAATGGGCGCGTGATAAC
GTGGGTCAGAGCGGCGCGACCATTTATCGTCTGTATGGCAAACCGGATGCGCCGGAACTGTTTCTGAAAC
ATGGCAAAGGCAGCGTGGCGAACGATGTGACCGATGAAATGGTGCGTCTGAACTGGCTGACCGAATTTAT
GCCGCTGCCGACCATTAAACATTTTATTCGCACCCCGGATGATGCGTGGCTGCTGACCACCGCGATTCCG
GGCAAAACCGCGTTTCAGGTGCTGGAAGAATATCCGGATAGCGGCGAAAACATTGTGGATGCGCTGGCCG
TGTTTCTGCGTCGTCTGCATAGCATTCCGGTGTGCAACTGCCCGTTTAACAGCGATCGTGTGTTTCGTCT
GGCCCAGGCGCAGAGCCGTATGAACAACGGCCTGGTGGATGCGAGCGATTTTGATGATGAACGTAACGGC
TGGCCGGTGGAACAGGTGTGGAAAGAAATGCATAAACTGCTGCCGTTTAGCCCGGATAGCGTGGTGACCC
ACGGCGATTTTAGCCTGGATAACCTGATTTTCGATGAAGGCAAACTGATTGGCTGCATTGATGTGGGCCG
TGTGGGCATTGCGGATCGTTATCAGGATCTGGCCATTCTGTGGAACTGCCTGGGCGAATTTAGCCCGAGC
CTGCAAAAACGTCTGTTTCAGAAATATGGCATTGATAATCCGGATATGAACAAACTGCAATTTCATCTGA
TGCTGGATGAATTTTTCTAATAATTAATTGAACTACTTTTCCGCTGCATAACCCTGCTTCGGGGTCATTA
TAGCGATTTTTTCGGTATATCCATCCTTTTTCGCACGATATACAGGATTTTGCCAAAGGGTTCGTGTAGA
CTTTCCTTGGTGTATCCAACGGCGTCAGCCGGGCAGGATAGGTGAAGTAGGCCCACCCGCGAGCGGGTGT
TCCTTCTTCACTGTCCCTTATTCGCACCTGGCGGTGCTCAACGGGAATCCTGCTCTGCGAGGCTGGCCGT
AGGCCGGCCGCGATGCAGGTGGCTGCTGAACCCCCAGCCGGAACTGACCCCACAAGGCCCTAGCGTTTGC
AATGCACCAGGTCATCATTGACCCAGGCGTGTTCCACCAGGCCGCTGCCTCGCAACTCTTCGCAGGCTTC
GCCGACCTGCTCGCGCCACTTCTTCACGCGGGTGGAATCCGATCCGCACATGAGGCGGAAGGTTTCCAGC
TTGAGCGGGTACGGCTCCCGGTGCGAGCTGAAATAGTCGAACATCCGTCGGGCCGTCGGCGACAGCTTGC
GGTACTTCTCCCATATGAATTTCGTGTAGTGGTCGCCAGCAAACAGCACGACGATTTCCTCGTCGATCAG
GACCTGGCAACGGGACGTTTTCTTGCCACGGTCCAGGACGCGGAAGCGGTGCAGCAGCGACACCGATTCC
AGGTGCCCAACGCGGTCGGACGTGAAGCCCATCGCCGTCGCCTGTAGGCGCGACAGGCATTCCTCGGCCT
TCGTGTAATACCGGCCATTGATCGACCAGCCCAGGTCCTGGCAAAGCTCGTAGAACGTGAAGGTGATCGG
CTCGCCGATAGGGGTGCGCTTCGCGTACTCCAACACCTGCTGCCACACCAGTTCGTCATCGTCGGCCCGC
AGCTCGACGCCGGTGTAGGTGATCTTCACGTCCTTGTTGACGTGGAAAATGACCTTGTTTTGCAGCGCCT
CGCGCGGGATTTTCTTGTTGCGCGTGGTGAACAGGGCAGAGCGGGCCGTGTCGTTTGGCATCGCTCGCAT
CGTGTCCGGCCACGGCGCAATATCGAACAAGGAAAGCTGCATTTCCTTGATCTGCTGCTTCGTGTGTTTC
AGCAACGCGGCCTGCTTGGCTTCGCTGACCTGTTTTGCCAGGTCCTCGCCGGCGGTTTTTCGCTTCTTGG
TCGTCATAGTTCCTCGCGTGTCGATGGTCATCGACTTCGCCAAACCTGCCGCCTCCTGTTCGAGCCGACG
CGAACGCTCCACGGCGGCCGATGGCGCGGGCAGGGCAGGGGGAGCCAGTTGCACGCTGTCGCGCTCGATC
TTGGCCGTAGCTTGCTGGACTATCGAGCCGACGGACTGGAAGGTTTCGCGGGGCGCACGCATGACGGTGC
GGCTTGCGATGGTTTCGGCATCCTCGGCGGAAAACCCCGCGTCGATCAGTTCTTGCCTGTATGCCTTCCG
GTCAAACGTCCGATTCATTCACCCTCCTTGCGGGATTGCCCCGGAATTAATTCCCCGGATCGATCCGTCG
ATCTTGATCCCCTGCGCCATCAGATCCTTGGCGGCAAGAAAGCCATCCAGTTTACTTTGCAGGGCTTCCC
AACCTTACCAGAGGGCGCCCCAGCTGGCAATTCCGGTTCGCTTGCTGTCCATAAAACCGCCCAGTCTAGC
TATCGCCATGTAAGCCCACTGCAAGCTACCTGCTTTCTCTTTGCGCTTGCGTTTTCCCTTGTCCAGATAG
CCCAGTAGCTGACATTCATCCGGGGTCAGCACCGTTTCTGCGGACTGGCTTTCTACGTGGCTGCCATTTT
TGGGGTGAGGCCGTTCGCGGCCGAGGGGCGCAGCCCCTGGGGGGATGGGAGGCCCGCGTTAGCGGGCCGG
GAGGGTTCGAGAAGGGGGGGCACCCCCCTTCGGCGTGCGCGGTCACGCGCACAGGGCGCAGCCCTGGTTA
AAAACAAGGTTTATAAATATTGGTTTAAAAGCAGGTTAAAAGACAGGTTAGCGGTGGCCGAAAAACGGGC
GGAAACCCTTGCAAATGCTGGATTTTCTGCCTGTGGACAGCCCCTCAAATGTCAATAGGTGCGCCCCTCA
TCTGTCAGCACTCTGCCCCTCAAGTGTCAAGGATCGCGCCCCTCATCTGTCAGTAGTCGCGCCCCTCAAG
TGTCAATACCGCAGGGCACTTATCCCCAGGCTTGTCCACATCATCTGTGGGAAACTCGCGTAAAATCAGG
CGTTTTCGCCGATTTGCGAGGCTGGCCAGCTCCACGTCGCCGGCCGAAATCGAGCCTGCCCCTCATCTGT
CAACGCCGCGCCGGGTGAGTCGGCCCCTCAAGTGTCAACGTCCGCCCCTCATCTGTCAGTGAGGGCCAAG
TTTTCCGCGAGGTATCCACAACGCCGGCGGCCCTACATGGCTCTGCTGTAGTGAGTGGGTTGCGCTCCGG
CAGCGGTCCTGATCCCCCGCAGAAAAAAAGGATCTCAAGAAGATCCTTTGATCTTTTCTACATTACTGCA
TGAGCTTGTGGAAGTGTGCTGAGCATAAATGATTCTCCTAGCTGTTCTTTGGGTAAGTACGCCATCAGGA
CGTTGTGAGTGGCGCGATTTTTAGCGGCTGAAATCAGCCCTTGAGCCTGTCGGCAAGTCGCGTCATGAGG
TCCATGCGCTCATGCAGGATCGCCACGACCAACGCGGGTTCGCCCGCACGCGGCAGGCAAAAAACGTAGT
GGTGTTCGCAGCGGGCCATCCGCAGCGCGGGAAAGAGTTCGCTCATGTCCTTAAACGGGCCTTCGCCGGC
GGCAAGCCTGGCTATGCCCTGTTCCAGCTTAGCGATATAGCGGCGCACCTGCGCCGCGCCCCACTCCCGG
CGCGTGTAGCGGATGATGCCGCGTAGATCGGCTTCGGCCTCAGCCGTGAGGATGTAGGCCGTCAAGCGCG
ATCCCCGCTGAGTTCTTCATCAAGAATTTCGCCGACGCTCTTGGTGGACACCTTGCCGGCAAGCCCATCG
TTGATGCGGTTCCCCAGCATGGTTTTCAGTTCCTGCCATGCCTGATCGGCATCAGCGTCACCGGGGAACA
GACGTTCGAGGGCGTATTGCTTAATGGTCTTGCCCTGCAAGGCGGCCAGGGCTTTCAGGCTCTGGTGCTG
CTGGTCCGTCATGTCGATTGTCAGGCGGCTCATTGGATAACCTCCATAAAATACACGTAACCACATTAGC
ACATATGTGGGCGTGAGGCTACAGCGCGAGGCGCATTAAGGTCGGGAAAATGCGCTAGGCGCATTTAAAT
TGCGTATTGCTGTAATGCGCCATGCCGGCTAGACTAGGCCCAAATGGGTATACCCAATTTGACCAAGGGG
GACGCGATGAGGGCGGCCAAGCACTACCGACAACTTCTATCCATCGACTTCAACATCGAGGCGCTGGCCT
TCGTGCCTGGACCCGACGGCACACGCGGCCGGCGCATCCACGTCCTGGGGCGCGAGGTCCGCGACCGGCC
CGGCCTGGTCGAGTACCTTTCGCCGGCGTTCGGCTCGCGGGTGGCGCTGGACGGCTACTGCAAGGCCAAT
TTCGATGCAGTGCTGCACCTGGCGTACCCCGATCATCAGCAATGGGGCCACGCATGAAGCGCCGAAGCTA
CGCCATGCTGCGCGCCGCTGCCGCGCTGGCCGTCCTGGTCGTTGCCTCGCCGGCATGGGCCGAGCTGCGC
GGCGAGGTCGTGCGCATCATCGACGGCGACACCATCGACGTGCTGGTAGACAAGCAGCCGGTGCGCGTGC
GCCTGGTGGACATTGACGCGCCGGAAAAGCGGCAAGCCTTCGGCGAACGTGCGCGCCAGGCGCTGGCCGG
CATGGTGTTCCGCCGGCACGTCCTGGTCGACGAGAAGGACACCGACCGTTACGGCCGCACGCTGGGCACC
GTCTGGGTCAACATGGAGCTGGCCAGCCGGCCGCCGCAGCCGCGCAACGTCAACGCCGCGATGGTTCACC
AGGGCATGGCGTGGGCCTATCGCTTCCACGGCCGCGCGGCCGACCCTGAAATGCTGCGGCTCGAACAGGA
GGCGCGAGGCAAGCGCGTCGGCCTCTGGTCCGATCCGCACGCCGTCGAGCCGTGGAAATGGCGACGCGAG
AGCAACAACCGGAGGGACGAAGGTTGAAGGTCGCCCGCATCTACCTGCGCGCCAGTACGGACGAGCAGAA
TCTTGAACGCCAGGAGAGCCTTGTAGCGGCCACGCGGGCCGCCGGGTACTACGTCGCCGGCATCTACCGC
GAGAAGGCGTCCGGCGCACGCGCCGACCGGCCCGAGCTGCTGCGCATGATCGCGGACCTGCAACCTGGTG
AAGTCGTCGTTGCGGAGAAGATCGACCGCATCAGCCGCTTGCCGTTGGCCGAGGCCGAGCGCCTGGTTGC
GTCGATCCGGGCCAAAGGGGCCAAGCTGGCCGTGCCTGGCGTGGTGGACCTGTCGGAGCTGGCCGCCGAG
GCGAACGGAGTGGCGAAAATCGTTCTGGAATCCGTCCAGGACATGCTTTTGAAGCTCGCCTTGCAGATGG
CCCGCGACGACTACGAGGATCGGCGCGAGCGTCAACGTCAGGGTGTCCAGTTGGCGAAGGCCGCCGGCCG
CTACACCGGCCGCAAACGTGACGCCGGCATGCACGACC
